>Addgene plasmid #251491 | px458-Cas9 UPF1 sgRNA | addgene full sequence | sequence record 500632 | Addgene NGS Result
TTGAGATCCTTTTTTTCTGCGCGTAATCTGCTGCTTGCAAACAAAAAAACCACCGCTACCAGCGGTGGTT
TGTTTGCCGGATCAAGAGCTACCAACTCTTTTTCCGAAGGTAACTGGCTTCAGCAGAGCGCAGATACCAA
ATACTGTTCTTCTAGTGTAGCCGTAGTTAGGCCACCACTTCAAGAACTCTGTAGCACCGCCTACATACCT
CGCTCTGCTAATCCTGTTACCAGTGGCTGCTGCCAGTGGCGATAAGTCGTGTCTTACCGGGTTGGACTCA
AGACGATAGTTACCGGATAAGGCGCAGCGGTCGGGCTGAACGGGGGGTTCGTGCACACAGCCCAGCTTGG
AGCGAACGACCTACACCGAACTGAGATACCTACAGCGTGAGCTATGAGAAAGCGCCACGCTTCCCGAAGG
GAGAAAGGCGGACAGGTATCCGGTAAGCGGCAGGGTCGGAACAGGAGAGCGCACGAGGGAGCTTCCAGGG
GGAAACGCCTGGTATCTTTATAGTCCTGTCGGGTTTCGCCACCTCTGACTTGAGCGTCGATTTTTGTGAT
GCTCGTCAGGGGGGCGGAGCCTATGGAAAAACGCCAGCAACGCGGCCTTTTTACGGTTCCTGGCCTTTTG
CTGGCCTTTTGCTCACATGTGAGGGCCTATTTCCCATGATTCCTTCATATTTGCATATACGATACAAGGC
TGTTAGAGAGATAATTGGAATTAATTTGACTGTAAACACAAAGATATTAGTACAAAATACGTGACGTAGA
AAGTAATAATTTCTTGGGTAGTTTGCAGTTTTAAAATTATGTTTTAAAATGGACTATCATATGCTTACCG
TAACTTGAAAGTATTTCGATTTCTTGGCTTTATATATCTTGTGGAAAGGACGAAACACCGGCCCGAGGGC
CCTACCCGGGTTTTAGAGCTAGAAATAGCAAGTTAAAATAAGGCTAGTCCGTTATCAACTTGAAAAAGTG
GCACCGAGTCGGTGCTTTTTTGTTTTAGAGCTAGAAATAGCAAGTTAAAATAAGGCTAGTCCGTTTTTAG
CGCGTGCGCCAATTCTGCAGACAAATGGCTCTAGAGGTACCCGTTACATAACTTACGGTAAATGGCCCGC
CTGGCTGACCGCCCAACGACCCCCGCCCATTGACGTCAATAGTAACGCCAATAGGGACTTTCCATTGACG
TCAATGGGTGGAGTATTTACGGTAAACTGCCCACTTGGCAGTACATCAAGTGTATCATATGCCAAGTACG
CCCCCTATTGACGTCAATGACGGTAAATGGCCCGCCTGGCATTGTGCCCAGTACATGACCTTATGGGACT
TTCCTACTTGGCAGTACATCTACGTATTAGTCATCGCTATTACCATGGTCGAGGTGAGCCCCACGTTCTG
CTTCACTCTCCCCATCTCCCCCCCCTCCCCACCCCCAATTTTGTATTTATTTATTTTTTAATTATTTTGT
GCAGCGATGGGGGCGGGGGGGGGGGGGGGGCGCGCGCCAGGCGGGGCGGGGCGGGGCGAGGGGCGGGGCG
GGGCGAGGCGGAGAGGTGCGGCGGCAGCCAATCAGAGCGGCGCGCTCCGAAAGTTTCCTTTTATGGCGAG
GCGGCGGCGGCGGCGGCCCTATAAAAAGCGAAGCGCGCGGCGGGCGGGAGTCGCTGCGCGCTGCCTTCGC
CCCGTGCCCCGCTCCGCCGCCGCCTCGCGCCGCCCGCCCCGGCTCTGACTGACCGCGTTACTCCCACAGG
TGAGCGGGCGGGACGGCCCTTCTCCTCCGGGCTGTAATTAGCTGAGCAAGAGGTAAGGGTTTAAGGGATG
GTTGGTTGGTGGGGTATTAATGTTTAATTACCTGGAGCACCTGCCTGAAATCACTTTTTTTCAGGTTGGA
CCGGTGCCACCATGGACTATAAGGACCACGACGGAGACTACAAGGATCATGATATTGATTACAAAGACGA
TGACGATAAGATGGCCCCAAAGAAGAAGCGGAAGGTCGGTATCCACGGAGTCCCAGCAGCCGACAAGAAG
TACAGCATCGGCCTGGACATCGGCACCAACTCTGTGGGCTGGGCCGTGATCACCGACGAGTACAAGGTGC
CCAGCAAGAAATTCAAGGTGCTGGGCAACACCGACCGGCACAGCATCAAGAAGAACCTGATCGGAGCCCT
GCTGTTCGACAGCGGCGAAACAGCCGAGGCCACCCGGCTGAAGAGAACCGCCAGAAGAAGATACACCAGA
CGGAAGAACCGGATCTGCTATCTGCAAGAGATCTTCAGCAACGAGATGGCCAAGGTGGACGACAGCTTCT
TCCACAGACTGGAAGAGTCCTTCCTGGTGGAAGAGGATAAGAAGCACGAGCGGCACCCCATCTTCGGCAA
CATCGTGGACGAGGTGGCCTACCACGAGAAGTACCCCACCATCTACCACCTGAGAAAGAAACTGGTGGAC
AGCACCGACAAGGCCGACCTGCGGCTGATCTATCTGGCCCTGGCCCACATGATCAAGTTCCGGGGCCACT
TCCTGATCGAGGGCGACCTGAACCCCGACAACAGCGACGTGGACAAGCTGTTCATCCAGCTGGTGCAGAC
CTACAACCAGCTGTTCGAGGAAAACCCCATCAACGCCAGCGGCGTGGACGCCAAGGCCATCCTGTCTGCC
AGACTGAGCAAGAGCAGACGGCTGGAAAATCTGATCGCCCAGCTGCCCGGCGAGAAGAAGAATGGCCTGT
TCGGAAACCTGATTGCCCTGAGCCTGGGCCTGACCCCCAACTTCAAGAGCAACTTCGACCTGGCCGAGGA
TGCCAAACTGCAGCTGAGCAAGGACACCTACGACGACGACCTGGACAACCTGCTGGCCCAGATCGGCGAC
CAGTACGCCGACCTGTTTCTGGCCGCCAAGAACCTGTCCGACGCCATCCTGCTGAGCGACATCCTGAGAG
TGAACACCGAGATCACCAAGGCCCCCCTGAGCGCCTCTATGATCAAGAGATACGACGAGCACCACCAGGA
CCTGACCCTGCTGAAAGCTCTCGTGCGGCAGCAGCTGCCTGAGAAGTACAAAGAGATTTTCTTCGACCAG
AGCAAGAACGGCTACGCCGGCTACATTGACGGCGGAGCCAGCCAGGAAGAGTTCTACAAGTTCATCAAGC
CCATCCTGGAAAAGATGGACGGCACCGAGGAACTGCTCGTGAAGCTGAACAGAGAGGACCTGCTGCGGAA
GCAGCGGACCTTCGACAACGGCAGCATCCCCCACCAGATCCACCTGGGAGAGCTGCACGCCATTCTGCGG
CGGCAGGAAGATTTTTACCCATTCCTGAAGGACAACCGGGAAAAGATCGAGAAGATCCTGACCTTCCGCA
TCCCCTACTACGTGGGCCCTCTGGCCAGGGGAAACAGCAGATTCGCCTGGATGACCAGAAAGAGCGAGGA
AACCATCACCCCCTGGAACTTCGAGGAAGTGGTGGACAAGGGCGCTTCCGCCCAGAGCTTCATCGAGCGG
ATGACCAACTTCGATAAGAACCTGCCCAACGAGAAGGTGCTGCCCAAGCACAGCCTGCTGTACGAGTACT
TCACCGTGTATAACGAGCTGACCAAAGTGAAATACGTGACCGAGGGAATGAGAAAGCCCGCCTTCCTGAG
CGGCGAGCAGAAAAAGGCCATCGTGGACCTGCTGTTCAAGACCAACCGGAAAGTGACCGTGAAGCAGCTG
AAAGAGGACTACTTCAAGAAAATCGAGTGCTTCGACTCCGTGGAAATCTCCGGCGTGGAAGATCGGTTCA
ACGCCTCCCTGGGCACATACCACGATCTGCTGAAAATTATCAAGGACAAGGACTTCCTGGACAATGAGGA
AAACGAGGACATTCTGGAAGATATCGTGCTGACCCTGACACTGTTTGAGGACAGAGAGATGATCGAGGAA
CGGCTGAAAACCTATGCCCACCTGTTCGACGACAAAGTGATGAAGCAGCTGAAGCGGCGGAGATACACCG
GCTGGGGCAGGCTGAGCCGGAAGCTGATCAACGGCATCCGGGACAAGCAGTCCGGCAAGACAATCCTGGA
TTTCCTGAAGTCCGACGGCTTCGCCAACAGAAACTTCATGCAGCTGATCCACGACGACAGCCTGACCTTT
AAAGAGGACATCCAGAAAGCCCAGGTGTCCGGCCAGGGCGATAGCCTGCACGAGCACATTGCCAATCTGG
CCGGCAGCCCCGCCATTAAGAAGGGCATCCTGCAGACAGTGAAGGTGGTGGACGAGCTCGTGAAAGTGAT
GGGCCGGCACAAGCCCGAGAACATCGTGATCGAAATGGCCAGAGAGAACCAGACCACCCAGAAGGGACAG
AAGAACAGCCGCGAGAGAATGAAGCGGATCGAAGAGGGCATCAAAGAGCTGGGCAGCCAGATCCTGAAAG
AACACCCCGTGGAAAACACCCAGCTGCAGAACGAGAAGCTGTACCTGTACTACCTGCAGAATGGGCGGGA
TATGTACGTGGACCAGGAACTGGACATCAACCGGCTGTCCGACTACGATGTGGACCATATCGTGCCTCAG
AGCTTTCTGAAGGACGACTCCATCGACAACAAGGTGCTGACCAGAAGCGACAAGAACCGGGGCAAGAGCG
ACAACGTGCCCTCCGAAGAGGTCGTGAAGAAGATGAAGAACTACTGGCGGCAGCTGCTGAACGCCAAGCT
GATTACCCAGAGAAAGTTCGACAATCTGACCAAGGCCGAGAGAGGCGGCCTGAGCGAACTGGATAAGGCC
GGCTTCATCAAGAGACAGCTGGTGGAAACCCGGCAGATCACAAAGCACGTGGCACAGATCCTGGACTCCC
GGATGAACACTAAGTACGACGAGAATGACAAGCTGATCCGGGAAGTGAAAGTGATCACCCTGAAGTCCAA
GCTGGTGTCCGATTTCCGGAAGGATTTCCAGTTTTACAAAGTGCGCGAGATCAACAACTACCACCACGCC
CACGACGCCTACCTGAACGCCGTCGTGGGAACCGCCCTGATCAAAAAGTACCCTAAGCTGGAAAGCGAGT
TCGTGTACGGCGACTACAAGGTGTACGACGTGCGGAAGATGATCGCCAAGAGCGAGCAGGAAATCGGCAA
GGCTACCGCCAAGTACTTCTTCTACAGCAACATCATGAACTTTTTCAAGACCGAGATTACCCTGGCCAAC
GGCGAGATCCGGAAGCGGCCTCTGATCGAGACAAACGGCGAAACCGGGGAGATCGTGTGGGATAAGGGCC
GGGATTTTGCCACCGTGCGGAAAGTGCTGAGCATGCCCCAAGTGAATATCGTGAAAAAGACCGAGGTGCA
GACAGGCGGCTTCAGCAAAGAGTCTATCCTGCCCAAGAGGAACAGCGATAAGCTGATCGCCAGAAAGAAG
GACTGGGACCCTAAGAAGTACGGCGGCTTCGACAGCCCCACCGTGGCCTATTCTGTGCTGGTGGTGGCCA
AAGTGGAAAAGGGCAAGTCCAAGAAACTGAAGAGTGTGAAAGAGCTGCTGGGGATCACCATCATGGAAAG
AAGCAGCTTCGAGAAGAATCCCATCGACTTTCTGGAAGCCAAGGGCTACAAAGAAGTGAAAAAGGACCTG
ATCATCAAGCTGCCTAAGTACTCCCTGTTCGAGCTGGAAAACGGCCGGAAGAGAATGCTGGCCTCTGCCG
GCGAACTGCAGAAGGGAAACGAACTGGCCCTGCCCTCCAAATATGTGAACTTCCTGTACCTGGCCAGCCA
CTATGAGAAGCTGAAGGGCTCCCCCGAGGATAATGAGCAGAAACAGCTGTTTGTGGAACAGCACAAGCAC
TACCTGGACGAGATCATCGAGCAGATCAGCGAGTTCTCCAAGAGAGTGATCCTGGCCGACGCTAATCTGG
ACAAAGTGCTGTCCGCCTACAACAAGCACCGGGATAAGCCCATCAGAGAGCAGGCCGAGAATATCATCCA
CCTGTTTACCCTGACCAATCTGGGAGCCCCTGCCGCCTTCAAGTACTTTGACACCACCATCGACCGGAAG
AGGTACACCAGCACCAAAGAGGTGCTGGACGCCACCCTGATCCACCAGAGCATCACCGGCCTGTACGAGA
CACGGATCGACCTGTCTCAGCTGGGAGGCGACAAAAGGCCGGCGGCCACGAAAAAGGCCGGCCAGGCAAA
AAAGAAAAAGGAATTCGGCAGTGGAGAGGGCAGAGGAAGTCTGCTAACATGCGGTGACGTCGAGGAGAAT
CCTGGCCCAGTGAGCAAGGGCGAGGAGCTGTTCACCGGGGTGGTGCCCATCCTGGTCGAGCTGGACGGCG
ACGTAAACGGCCACAAGTTCAGCGTGTCCGGCGAGGGCGAGGGCGATGCCACCTACGGCAAGCTGACCCT
GAAGTTCATCTGCACCACCGGCAAGCTGCCCGTGCCCTGGCCCACCCTCGTGACCACCCTGACCTACGGC
GTGCAGTGCTTCAGCCGCTACCCCGACCACATGAAGCAGCACGACTTCTTCAAGTCCGCCATGCCCGAAG
GCTACGTCCAGGAGCGCACCATCTTCTTCAAGGACGACGGCAACTACAAGACCCGCGCCGAGGTGAAGTT
CGAGGGCGACACCCTGGTGAACCGCATCGAGCTGAAGGGCATCGACTTCAAGGAGGACGGCAACATCCTG
GGGCACAAGCTGGAGTACAACTACAACAGCCACAACGTCTATATCATGGCCGACAAGCAGAAGAACGGCA
TCAAGGTGAACTTCAAGATCCGCCACAACATCGAGGACGGCAGCGTGCAGCTCGCCGACCACTACCAGCA
GAACACCCCCATCGGCGACGGCCCCGTGCTGCTGCCCGACAACCACTACCTGAGCACCCAGTCCGCCCTG
AGCAAAGACCCCAACGAGAAGCGCGATCACATGGTCCTGCTGGAGTTCGTGACCGCCGCCGGGATCACTC
TCGGCATGGACGAGCTGTACAAGGAATTCTAACTAGAGCTCGCTGATCAGCCTCGACTGTGCCTTCTAGT
TGCCAGCCATCTGTTGTTTGCCCCTCCCCCGTGCCTTCCTTGACCCTGGAAGGTGCCACTCCCACTGTCC
TTTCCTAATAAAATGAGGAAATTGCATCGCATTGTCTGAGTAGGTGTCATTCTATTCTGGGGGGTGGGGT
GGGGCAGGACAGCAAGGGGGAGGATTGGGAAGAGAATAGCAGGCATGCTGGGGAGCGGCCGCAGGAACCC
CTAGTGATGGAGTTGGCCACTCCCTCTCTGCGCGCTCGCTCGCTCACTGAGGCCGGGCGACCAAAGGTCG
CCCGACGCCCGGGCTTTGCCCGGGCGGCCTCAGTGAGCGAGCGAGCGCGCAGCTGCCTGCAGGGGCGCCT
GATGCGGTATTTTCTCCTTACGCATCTGTGCGGTATTTCACACCGCATA
[95 nt withheld, positions 7400-7494]
T
[46 nt withheld, positions 7496-7541]
C
[141 nt withheld, positions 7543-7683]
CCTTTGACGTTGGAGTCCACGTTCTTT
[37 nt withheld, positions 7711-7747]
ACTCTATCTCGGGCTATTCTTTTGATTTATAAGGGATTTTGCCGATTTCGGTCTATTGGTTAAAAAATGA
GCTGATTTAACAAAAATTTAACGCGAATTTTAACAAAATATTAACGTTTACAATTTTATGGTGCACTCTC
AGTACAATCTGCTCTGATGCCGCATAGTTAAGCCAGCCCCGACACCCGCCAACACCCGCTGACGCGCCCT
GACGGGCTTGTCTGCTCCCGGCATCCGCTTACAGACAAGCTGTGACCGTCTCCGGGAGCTGCATGTGTCA
GAGGTTTTCACCGTCATCACCGAAACGCGCGAGACGAAAGGGCCTCGTGATACGCCTATTTTTATAGGTT
AATGTCATGATAATAATGGTTTCTTAGACGTCAGGTGGCACTTTTCGGGGAAATGTGCGCGGAACCCCTA
TTTGTTTATTTTTCTAAATACATTCAAATATGTATCCGCTCATGAGACAATAACCCTGATAAATGCTTCA
ATAATATTGAAAAAGGAAGAGTATGAGTATTCAACATTTCCGTGTCGCCCTTATTCCCTTTTTTGCGGCA
TTTTGCCTTCCTGTTTTTGCTCACCCAGAAACGCTGGTGAAAGTAAAAGATGCTGAAGATCAGTTGGGTG
CACGAGTGGGTTACATCGAACTGGATCTCAACAGCGGTAAGATCCTTGAGAGTTTTCGCCCCGAAGAACG
TTTTCCAATGATGAGCACTTTTAAAGTTCTGCTATGTGGCGCGGTATTATCCCGTATTGACGCCGGGCAA
GAGCAACTCGGTCGCCGCATACACTATTCTCAGAATGACTTGGTTGAGTACTCACCAGTCACAGAAAAGC
ATCTTACGGATGGCATGACAGTAAGAGAATTATGCAGTGCTGCCATAACCATGAGTGATAACACTGCGGC
CAACTTACTTCTGACAACGATCGGAGGACCGAAGGAGCTAACCGCTTTTTTGCACAACATGGGGGATCAT
GTAACTCGCCTTGATCGTTGGGAACCGGAGCTGAATGAAGCCATACCAAACGACGAGCGTGACACCACGA
TGCCTGTAGCAATGGCAACAACGTTGCGCAAACTATTAACTGGCGAACTACTTACTCTAGCTTCCCGGCA
ACAATTAATAGACTGGATGGAGGCGGATAAAGTTGCAGGACCACTTCTGCGCTCGGCCCTTCCGGCTGGC
TGGTTTATTGCTGATAAATCTGGAGCCGGTGAGCGTGGAAGCCGCGGTATCATTGCAGCACTGGGGCCAG
ATGGTAAGCCCTCCCGTATCGTAGTTATCTACACGACGGGGAGTCAGGCAACTATGGATGAACGAAATAG
ACAGATCGCTGAGATAGGTGCCTCACTGATTAAGCATTGGTAACTGTCAGACCAAGTTTACTCATATATA
CTTTAGATTGATTTAAAACTTCATTTTTAATTTAAAAGGATCTAGGTGAAGATCCTTTTTGATAATCTCA
TGACCAAAATCCCTTAACGTGAGTTTTCGTTCCACTGAGCGTCAGACCCCGTAGAAAAGATCAAAGGATC
TTC
Features (pLannotate 1.2.2; 19 found; start..end, strand, type, name):
      1..589     +  rep_origin     ori: high-copy-number ColE1/pMB1/pBR322/pUC origin of replication
    651..891     +  promoter       U6 promoter: RNA polymerase III promoter for human U6 snRNA
    920..995     +  misc_RNA       gRNA scaffold: guide RNA scaffold for the Streptococcus pyogenes CRISPR/Cas9 system
   1002..1045    +  misc_RNA       gRNA scaffold (fragment): guide RNA scaffold for the Streptococcus pyogenes CRISPR/Cas9 system
   1092..1377    +  enhancer       CMV enhancer: human cytomegalovirus immediate early enhancer; contains an 18-bp deletion relative to the standard CMV enhancer
   1379..1656    +  promoter       chicken β-actin promoter: No description available
   1657..1884    +  intron         hybrid intron: hybrid between chicken β-actin (CBA) and minute virus of mice (MMV) introns (Gray et al., 2011)
   2022..3623    +  CDS            Cas9(N): N-terminal portion of Streptococcus pyogenes Cas9 (Zetsche et al., 2015)
   3624..6122    +  CDS            Cas9(C): C-terminal portion of Streptococcus pyogenes Cas9 (Zetsche et al., 2015)
   6123..6170    +  CDS            nucleoplasmin NLS: bipartite nuclear localization signal from nucleoplasmin
   6240..6953    +  CDS            EGFP: EGFP is a basic (constitutively fluorescent) green fluorescent protein published in 1996, derived from Aequorea victoria. It is reported to be a rapidly-maturing weak dimer with moderate acid sensitivity.
   6987..7098    +  polyA_signal   bGH poly(A) signal: bovine growth hormone polyadenylation signal
   7203..7343    +  repeat_region  AAV2 ITR: inverted terminal repeat of adeno-associated virus serotype 2 inverted
   7348..7399    -  misc_feature   bom (fragment): basis of mobility region from pBR322
   7418..7873    +  rep_origin     f1 ori (sequence partly withheld): f1 bacteriophage origin of replication; arrow indicates direction of (+) strand synthesis
   7874..7923    -  misc_feature   bom (fragment): basis of mobility region from pBR322
   8025..8060    -  CDS            rop (fragment): Rop protein, which maintains plasmids at low copy number; rop
   8155..8259    +  promoter       AmpR promoter: bla
   8260..9120    +  CDS            AmpR: β-lactamase; bla; confers resistance to ampicillin, carbenicillin, and related antibiotics
