[The description below was written by a language model from this plasmid's Addgene catalogue record and pLannotate feature annotations shown in this document.]
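Description:
px458-Cas9 UPF1 sgRNA is an all-in-one CRISPR/Cas9 plasmid of about 9.3 kb, built on the px458-Cas9 backbone and carrying a guide RNA directed against human UPF1, the central helicase of the nonsense-mediated mRNA decay pathway. The catalogue lists the vector type as bacterial expression. The annotated elements, however, are mammalian expression cassettes, so bacteria serve only for propagation. The plasmid replicates from a high-copy ColE1/pUC-type origin and is selected with ampicillin through the β-lactamase gene and its own promoter. An f1 phage origin is also present, along with small fragments of bom and rop that are likely backbone remnants.

The payload consists of two transcription units. A human U6 RNA polymerase III promoter drives the UPF1-targeting spacer fused to the Streptococcus pyogenes guide RNA scaffold; a second, partial scaffold fragment lies just downstream. A hybrid promoter made of the CMV enhancer, the chicken β-actin promoter and a hybrid intron then drives S. pyogenes Cas9. The annotation splits Cas9 into contiguous N- and C-terminal portions that together form one continuous coding region, followed by a nucleoplasmin nuclear localization signal. EGFP follows in the same unit and is terminated by a bGH polyadenylation signal. The linker between Cas9 and EGFP is not annotated in the feature table, although EGFP can serve to identify or sort transfected cells. A single AAV2 ITR is annotated after the poly(A) signal, which alone would not support AAV packaging.

The plasmid is intended for Cas9 cleavage at the human UPF1 locus. The associated publication concerns rapid UPF1 depletion, but the record does not state whether the guide is used for knockout or for knock-in of a tag.
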