Addgene plasmid #251491: px458-Cas9 UPF1 sgRNA
Purpose: Cas9 CRISPR gRNA construct; expresses human UPF1 gRNA
Depositing lab: Markus Landthaler. Depositing organization: Max-Delbrueck-Centrum fuer Molekulare Medizin (MDC). Publication: Rapid UPF1 depletion illuminates the temporal dynamics of the NMD-regulated human transcriptome. Boehm V, Wallmeroth D, Wulf PO, Popp O, Teixeira Alves LG, Reinecke L, Riedel M, Wyler E, Franitza M, Becker K, Polkovnychenko K, Del Giudice S, Benlasfer N, Mertins P, Landthaler M, Gehring NH. Mol Cell. 2025 Sep 18;85(18):3524-3546.e12. doi: 10.1016/j.molcel.2025.08.015. Epub 2025 Sep 10. PubMed 40934927.
Backbone
  Vector backbone: px458-Cas9
  Vector type: Bacterial Expression
Growth in bacteria
  Bacterial resistance: Ampicillin, 100 μg/mL
  Growth temperature: 37°C
  Growth strain: DH5alpha
  Copy number: Unknown
Gene/Insert
  Gene/Insert name: UPF1 gRNA
  gRNA/shRNA sequence: GCCCGAGGGCCCTACCCGG
  Species: H. sapiens (human)
Terms and licenses: Academic/Nonprofit Terms; Industry Terms: Not Available to Industry
How to cite: px458-Cas9 UPF1 sgRNA was a gift from Markus Landthaler (Addgene plasmid # 251491 ; http://n2t.net/addgene:251491 ; RRID:Addgene_251491)
